>Addgene plasmid #176927 | pcDNA3.1(+)_Granulin 5-no linker | depositor full sequence | sequence record 343439 | pcDNA3.1(+)_Granulin 5-no linker sequence 5711 bps
GACGGATCGGGAGATCTCCCGATCCCCTATGGTGCACTCTCAGTACAATCTGCTCTGATGCCGCATAGTT
AAGCCAGTATCTGCTCCCTGCTTGTGTGTTGGAGGTCGCTGAGTAGTGCGCGAGCAAAATTTAAGCTACA
ACAAGGCAAGGCTTGACCGACAATTGCATGAAGAATCTGCTTAGGGTTAGGCGTTTTGCGCTGCTTCGCG
ATGTACGGGCCAGATATACGCGTTGACATTGATTATTGACTAGTTATTAATAGTAATCAATTACGGGGTC
ATTAGTTCATAGCCCATATATGGAGTTCCGCGTTACATAACTTACGGTAAATGGCCCGCCTGGCTGACCG
CCCAACGACCCCCGCCCATTGACGTCAATAATGACGTATGTTCCCATAGTAACGCCAATAGGGACTTTCC
ATTGACGTCAATGGGTGGAGTATTTACGGTAAACTGCCCACTTGGCAGTACATCAAGTGTATCATATGCC
AAGTACGCCCCCTATTGACGTCAATGACGGTAAATGGCCCGCCTGGCATTATGCCCAGTACATGACCTTA
TGGGACTTTCCTACTTGGCAGTACATCTACGTATTAGTCATCGCTATTACCATGGTGATGCGGTTTTGGC
AGTACATCAATGGGCGTGGATAGCGGTTTGACTCACGGGGATTTCCAAGTCTCCACCCCATTGACGTCAA
TGGGAGTTTGTTTTGGCACCAAAATCAACGGGACTTTCCAAAATGTCGTAACAACTCCGCCCCATTGACG
CAAATGGGCGGTAGGCGTGTACGGTGGGAGGTCTATATAAGCAGAGCTCTCTGGCTAACTAGAGAACCCA
CTGCTTACTGGCTTATCGAAATTAATACGACTCACTATAGGGAGACCCAAGCTGGCTAGCGTTTAAACTT
AAGCTTGCCACCATGTGGACTCTGGTGAGCTGGGTCGCCCTGACCGCTGGACTGGTGGCAGGATCCGCCT
GGTCTCACCCCCAGTTCGAGAAGGGAGGAGGAAGTGGCGGCGGAAGTGGAGGATCAGCCTGGAGCCATCC
TCAGTTTGAAAAAGGCGCTTCTGACTACAAGGACGATGACGATAAAGACGTGCCATGCGATAACGTCAGC
TCCTGTCCCTCTAGTGATACCTGCTGTCAGCTGACATCCGGAGAGTGGGGCTGCTGTCCCATCCCTGAAG
CCGTGTGCTGTTCTGACCACCAGCATTGCTGTCCCCAGGGATATACATGCGTGGCAGAGGGCCAGTGTCA
GAGGTGACTCGAGTCTAGAGGGCCCGTTTAAACCCGCTGATCAGCCTCGACTGTGCCTTCTAGTTGCCAG
CCATCTGTTGTTTGCCCCTCCCCCGTGCCTTCCTTGACCCTGGAAGGTGCCACTCCCACTGTCCTTTCCT
AATAAAATGAGGAAATTGCATCGCATTGTCTGAGTAGGTGTCATTCTATTCTGGGGGGTGGGGTGGGGCA
GGACAGCAAGGGGGAGGATTGGGAAGACAATAGCAGGCATGCTGGGGATGCGGTGGGCTCTATGGCTTCT
GAGGCGGAAAGAACCAGCTGGGGCTCTAGGGGGTATCCCC
[124 nt withheld, positions 1581-1704]
C
[91 nt withheld, positions 1706-1796]
A
[49 nt withheld, positions 1798-1846]
CCTTTGACGTTGGAGTCCACGTTCTTT
[37 nt withheld, positions 1874-1910]
ACCCTATCTCGGTCTATTCTTTTGATTTATAAGGGATTTTGCCGATTTCGGCCTATTGGTTAAAAAATGA
GCTGATTTAACAAAAATTTAACGCGAATTAATTCTGTGGAATGTGTGTCAGTTAGGGTGTGGAAAGTCCC
CAGGCTCCCCAGCAGGCAGAAGTATGCAAAGCATGCATCTCAATTAGTCAGCAACCAGGTGTGGAAAGTC
CCCAGGCTCCCCAGCAGGCAGAAGTATGCAAAGCATGCATCTCAATTAGTCAGCAACCATAGTCCCGCCC
CTAACTCCGCCCATCCCGCCCCTAACTCCGCCCAGTTCCGCCCATTCTCCGCCCCATGGCTGACTAATTT
TTTTTATTTATGCAGAGGCCGAGGCCGCCTCTGCCTCTGAGCTATTCCAGAAGTAGTGAGGAGGCTTTTT
TGGAGGCCTAGGCTTTTGCAAAAAGCTCCCGGGAGCTTGTATATCCATTTTCGGATCTGATCAAGAGACA
GGATGAGGATCGTTTCGCATGATTGAACAAGATGGATTGCACGCAGGTTCTCCGGCCGCTTGGGTGGAGA
GGCTATTCGGCTATGACTGGGCACAACAGACAATCGGCTGCTCTGATGCCGCCGTGTTCCGGCTGTCAGC
GCAGGGGCGCCCGGTTCTTTTTGTCAAGACCGACCTGTCCGGTGCCCTGAATGAACTGCAGGACGAGGCA
GCGCGGCTATCGTGGCTGGCCACGACGGGCGTTCCTTGCGCAGCTGTGCTCGACGTTGTCACTGAAGCGG
GAAGGGACTGGCTGCTATTGGGCGAAGTGCCGGGGCAGGATCTCCTGTCATCTCACCTTGCTCCTGCCGA
GAAAGTATCCATCATGGCTGATGCAATGCGGCGGCTGCATACGCTTGATCCGGCTACCTGCCCATTCGAC
CACCAAGCGAAACATCGCATCGAGCGAGCACGTACTCGGATGGAAGCCGGTCTTGTCGATCAGGATGATC
TGGACGAAGAGCATCAGGGGCTCGCGCCAGCCGAACTGTTCGCCAGGCTCAAGGCGCGCATGCCCGACGG
CGAGGATCTCGTCGTGACCCATGGCGATGCCTGCTTGCCGAATATCATGGTGGAAAATGGCCGCTTTTCT
GGATTCATCGACTGTGGCCGGCTGGGTGTGGCGGACCGCTATCAGGACATAGCGTTGGCTACCCGTGATA
TTGCTGAAGAGCTTGGCGGCGAATGGGCTGACCGCTTCCTCGTGCTTTACGGTATCGCCGCTCCCGATTC
GCAGCGCATCGCCTTCTATCGCCTTCTTGACGAGTTCTTCTGAGCGGGACTCTGGGGTTCGAAATGACCG
ACCAAGCGACGCCCAACCTGCCATCACGAGATTTCGATTCCACCGCCGCCTTCTATGAAAGGTTGGGCTT
CGGAATCGTTTTCCGGGACGCCGGCTGGATGATCCTCCAGCGCGGGGATCTCATGCTGGAGTTCTTCGCC
CACCCCAACTTGTTTATTGCAGCTTATAATGGTTACAAATAAAGCAATAGCATCACAAATTTCACAAATA
AAGCATTTTTTTCACTGCATTCTAGTTGTGGTTTGTCCAAACTCATCAATGTATCTTATCATGTCTGTAT
ACCGTCGACCTCTAGCTAGAGCTTGGCGTAATCATGGTCATAGCTGTTTCCTGTGTGAAATTGTTATCCG
CTCACAATTCCACACAACATACGAGCCGGAAGCATAAAGTGTAAAGCCTGGGGTGCCTAATGAGTGAGCT
AACTCACATTAATTGCGTTGCGCTCACTGCCCGCTTTCCAGTCGGGAAACCTGTCGTGCCAGCTGCATTA
ATGAATCGGCCAACGCGCGGGGAGAGGCGGTTTGCGTATTGGGCGCTCTTCCGCTTCCTCGCTCACTGAC
TCGCTGCGCTCGGTCGTTCGGCTGCGGCGAGCGGTATCAGCTCACTCAAAGGCGGTAATACGGTTATCCA
CAGAATCAGGGGATAACGCAGGAAAGAACATGTGAGCAAAAGGCCAGCAAAAGGCCAGGAACCGTAAAAA
GGCCGCGTTGCTGGCGTTTTTCCATAGGCTCCGCCCCCCTGACGAGCATCACAAAAATCGACGCTCAAGT
CAGAGGTGGCGAAACCCGACAGGACTATAAAGATACCAGGCGTTTCCCCCTGGAAGCTCCCTCGTGCGCT
CTCCTGTTCCGACCCTGCCGCTTACCGGATACCTGTCCGCCTTTCTCCCTTCGGGAAGCGTGGCGCTTTC
TCATAGCTCACGCTGTAGGTATCTCAGTTCGGTGTAGGTCGTTCGCTCCAAGCTGGGCTGTGTGCACGAA
CCCCCCGTTCAGCCCGACCGCTGCGCCTTATCCGGTAACTATCGTCTTGAGTCCAACCCGGTAAGACACG
ACTTATCGCCACTGGCAGCAGCCACTGGTAACAGGATTAGCAGAGCGAGGTATGTAGGCGGTGCTACAGA
GTTCTTGAAGTGGTGGCCTAACTACGGCTACACTAGAAGAACAGTATTTGGTATCTGCGCTCTGCTGAAG
CCAGTTACCTTCGGAAAAAGAGTTGGTAGCTCTTGATCCGGCAAACAAACCACCGCTGGTAGCGGTTTTT
TTGTTTGCAAGCAGCAGATTACGCGCAGAAAAAAAGGATCTCAAGAAGATCCTTTGATCTTTTCTACGGG
GTCTGACGCTCAGTGGAACGAAAACTCACGTTAAGGGATTTTGGTCATGAGATTATCAAAAAGGATCTTC
ACCTAGATCCTTTTAAATTAAAAATGAAGTTTTAAATCAATCTAAAGTATATATGAGTAAACTTGGTCTG
ACAGTTACCAATGCTTAATCAGTGAGGCACCTATCTCAGCGATCTGTCTATTTCGTTCATCCATAGTTGC
CTGACTCCCCGTCGTGTAGATAACTACGATACGGGAGGGCTTACCATCTGGCCCCAGTGCTGCAATGATA
CCGCGAGACCCACGCTCACCGGCTCCAGATTTATCAGCAATAAACCAGCCAGCCGGAAGGGCCGAGCGCA
GAAGTGGTCCTGCAACTTTATCCGCCTCCATCCAGTCTATTAATTGTTGCCGGGAAGCTAGAGTAAGTAG
TTCGCCAGTTAATAGTTTGCGCAACGTTGTTGCCATTGCTACAGGCATCGTGGTGTCACGCTCGTCGTTT
GGTATGGCTTCATTCAGCTCCGGTTCCCAACGATCAAGGCGAGTTACATGATCCCCCATGTTGTGCAAAA
AAGCGGTTAGCTCCTTCGGTCCTCCGATCGTTGTCAGAAGTAAGTTGGCCGCAGTGTTATCACTCATGGT
TATGGCAGCACTGCATAATTCTCTTACTGTCATGCCATCCGTAAGATGCTTTTCTGTGACTGGTGAGTAC
TCAACCAAGTCATTCTGAGAATAGTGTATGCGGCGACCGAGTTGCTCTTGCCCGGCGTCAATACGGGATA
ATACCGCGCCACATAGCAGAACTTTAAAAGTGCTCATCATTGGAAAACGTTCTTCGGGGCGAAAACTCTC
AAGGATCTTACCGCTGTTGAGATCCAGTTCGATGTAACCCACTCGTGCACCCAACTGATCTTCAGCATCT
TTTACTTTCACCAGCGTTTCTGGGTGAGCAAAAACAGGAAGGCAAAATGCCGCAAAAAAGGGAATAAGGG
CGACACGGAAATGTTGAATACTCATACTCTTCCTTTTTCAATATTATTGAAGCATTTATCAGGGTTATTG
TCTCATGAGCGGATACATATTTGAATGTATTTAGAAAAATAAACAAATAGGGGTTCCGCGCACATTTCCC
CGAAAAGTGCCACCTGACGTC
Features (pLannotate 1.2.2; 20 found; start..end, strand, type, name):
     28..80      -  misc_feature   bom (fragment): basis of mobility region from pBR322
    235..614     +  enhancer       CMV enhancer: human cytomegalovirus immediate early enhancer
    615..818     +  promoter       CMV promoter: human cytomegalovirus (CMV) immediate early promoter
    814..847     +  LTR            5' LTR (truncated) (fragment): truncated 5' long terminal repeat (LTR) from HIV-1
    863..881     +  promoter       T7 promoter: promoter for bacteriophage T7 RNA polymerase
    923..1252    +  CDS            GRN (fragment): GRN_CAVPO - Experimental evidence at protein level: Swiss-Prot protein existence level 1. [Granulin-7]: Stabilizes CTSD through interaction with CTSD leading to maintain its aspartic-type peptidase activity. From Cavia porcellus (Guinea pig).
   1311..1535    +  polyA_signal   bGH poly(A) signal: bovine growth hormone polyadenylation signal
   1539..1560    +  promoter       SV40 promoter (fragment): SV40 enhancer and early promoter
   1581..2009    +  rep_origin     f1 ori (sequence partly withheld): f1 bacteriophage origin of replication; arrow indicates direction of (+) strand synthesis
   2023..2352    +  promoter       SV40 promoter: SV40 enhancer and early promoter
   2419..3210    +  CDS            neo: KKA2_KLEPN - Also known as kan, nptII. Experimental evidence at protein level: Swiss-Prot protein existence level 1. Resistance to kanamycin, neomycin, paromomycin, ribostamycin, butirosin and gentamicin B. From Klebsiella pneumoniae.
   3234..3392    +  CDS            ble (fragment): BLE_KLEPN - Experimental evidence at protein level: Swiss-Prot protein existence level 1. Binding protein with a strong affinity to the bleomycin family of antibiotics. Binds to CL990; an antimitotic-antibiotic compound. From Klebsiella pneumoniae.
   3387..3508    +  polyA_signal   SV40 poly(A) signal: SV40 polyadenylation signal
   3581..3597    -  protein_bind   lac operator: The lac repressor binds to the lac operator to inhibit transcription in E. coli. This inhibition can be relieved by adding lactose or isopropyl-β-D-thiogalactopyranoside (IPTG). lac repressor encoded by lacI
   3605..3635    -  promoter       lac promoter: promoter for the E. coli lac operon
   3650..3671    -  protein_bind   CAP binding site: CAP binding activates transcription in the presence of cAMP. E. coli catabolite activator protein
   3684..3776    -  CDS            lacI (fragment): lac repressor; lacI; The lac repressor binds to the lac operator to inhibit transcription in E. coli. This inhibition can be relieved by adding lactose or isopropyl-β-D-thiogalactopyranoside (IPTG).
   3959..4544    -  rep_origin     ori: high-copy-number ColE1/pMB1/pBR322/pUC origin of replication
   4715..5575    -  CDS            AmpR: β-lactamase; bla; confers resistance to ampicillin, carbenicillin, and related antibiotics
   5576..5680    -  promoter       AmpR promoter: bla
