>Addgene plasmid #176927 | pcDNA3.1(+)_Granulin 5-no linker | addgene full sequence | sequence record 347172 | Addgene NGS Result
GACATTGATTATTGACTAGTTATTAATAGTAATCAATTACGGGGTCATTAGTTCATAGCCCATATATGGA
GTTCCGCGTTACATAACTTACGGTAAATGGCCCGCCTGGCTGACCGCCCAACGACCCCCGCCCATTGACG
TCAATAATGACGTATGTTCCCATAGTAACGCCAATAGGGACTTTCCATTGACGTCAATGGGTGGAGTATT
TACGGTAAACTGCCCACTTGGCAGTACATCAAGTGTATCATATGCCAAGTACGCCCCCTATTGACGTCAA
TGACGGTAAATGGCCCGCCTGGCATTATGCCCAGTACATGACCTTATGGGACTTTCCTACTTGGCAGTAC
ATCTACGTATTAGTCATCGCTATTACCATGGTGATGCGGTTTTGGCAGTACATCAATGGGCGTGGATAGC
GGTTTGACTCACGGGGATTTCCAAGTCTCCACCCCATTGACGTCAATGGGAGTTTGTTTTGGCACCAAAA
TCAACGGGACTTTCCAAAATGTCGTAACAACTCCGCCCCATTGACGCAAATGGGCGGTAGGCGTGTACGG
TGGGAGGTCTATATAAGCAGAGCTCTCTGGCTAACTAGAGAACCCACTGCTTACTGGCTTATCGAAATTA
ATACGACTCACTATAGGGAGACCCAAGCTGGCTAGCGTTTAAACTTAAGCTTGCCACCATGTGGACTCTG
GTGAGCTGGGTCGCCCTGACCGCTGGACTGGTGGCAGGATCCGCCTGGTCTCACCCCCAGTTCGAGAAGG
GAGGAGGAAGTGGCGGCGGAAGTGGAGGATCAGCCTGGAGCCATCCTCAGTTTGAAAAAGGCGCTTCTGA
CTACAAGGACGATGACGATAAAGACGTGCCATGCGATAACGTCAGCTCCTGTCCCTCTAGTGATACCTGC
TGTCAGCTGACATCCGGAGAGTGGGGCTGCTGTCCCATCCCTGAAGCCGTGTGCTGTTCTGACCACCAGC
ATTGCTGTCCCCAGGGATATACATGCGTGGCAGAGGGCCAGTGTCAGAGGTGACTCGAGTCTAGAGGGCC
CGTTTAAACCCGCTGATCAGCCTCGACTGTGCCTTCTAGTTGCCAGCCATCTGTTGTTTGCCCCTCCCCC
GTGCCTTCCTTGACCCTGGAAGGTGCCACTCCCACTGTCCTTTCCTAATAAAATGAGGAAATTGCATCGC
ATTGTCTGAGTAGGTGTCATTCTATTCTGGGGGGTGGGGTGGGGCAGGACAGCAAGGGGGAGGATTGGGA
AGACAATAGCAGGCATGCTGGGGATGCGGTGGGCTCTATGGCTTCTGAGGCGGAAAGAACCAGCTGGGGC
TCTAGGGGGTATCCCC
[124 nt withheld, positions 1347-1470]
C
[91 nt withheld, positions 1472-1562]
A
[49 nt withheld, positions 1564-1612]
CCTTTGACGTTGGAGTCCACGTTCTTT
[37 nt withheld, positions 1640-1676]
ACCCTATCTCGGTCTATTCTTTTGATTTATAAGGGATTTTGCCGATTTCGGCCTATTGGTTAAAAAATGA
GCTGATTTAACAAAAATTTAACGCGAATTAATTCTGTGGAATGTGTGTCAGTTAGGGTGTGGAAAGTCCC
CAGGCTCCCCAGCAGGCAGAAGTATGCAAAGCATGCATCTCAATTAGTCAGCAACCAGGTGTGGAAAGTC
CCCAGGCTCCCCAGCAGGCAGAAGTATGCAAAGCATGCATCTCAATTAGTCAGCAACCATAGTCCCGCCC
CTAACTCCGCCCATCCCGCCCCTAACTCCGCCCAGTTCCGCCCATTCTCCGCCCCATGGCTGACTAATTT
TTTTTATTTATGCAGAGGCCGAGGCCGCCTCTGCCTCTGAGCTATTCCAGAAGTAGTGAGGAGGCTTTTT
TGGAGGCCTAGGCTTTTGCAAAAAGCTCCCGGGAGCTTGTATATCCATTTTCGGATCTGATCAAGAGACA
GGATGAGGATCGTTTCGCATGATTGAACAAGATGGATTGCACGCAGGTTCTCCGGCCGCTTGGGTGGAGA
GGCTATTCGGCTATGACTGGGCACAACAGACAATCGGCTGCTCTGATGCCGCCGTGTTCCGGCTGTCAGC
GCAGGGGCGCCCGGTTCTTTTTGTCAAGACCGACCTGTCCGGTGCCCTGAATGAACTGCAGGACGAGGCA
GCGCGGCTATCGTGGCTGGCCACGACGGGCGTTCCTTGCGCAGCTGTGCTCGACGTTGTCACTGAAGCGG
GAAGGGACTGGCTGCTATTGGGCGAAGTGCCGGGGCAGGATCTCCTGTCATCTCACCTTGCTCCTGCCGA
GAAAGTATCCATCATGGCTGATGCAATGCGGCGGCTGCATACGCTTGATCCGGCTACCTGCCCATTCGAC
CACCAAGCGAAACATCGCATCGAGCGAGCACGTACTCGGATGGAAGCCGGTCTTGTCGATCAGGATGATC
TGGACGAAGAGCATCAGGGGCTCGCGCCAGCCGAACTGTTCGCCAGGCTCAAGGCGCGCATGCCCGACGG
CGAGGATCTCGTCGTGACCCATGGCGATGCCTGCTTGCCGAATATCATGGTGGAAAATGGCCGCTTTTCT
GGATTCATCGACTGTGGCCGGCTGGGTGTGGCGGACCGCTATCAGGACATAGCGTTGGCTACCCGTGATA
TTGCTGAAGAGCTTGGCGGCGAATGGGCTGACCGCTTCCTCGTGCTTTACGGTATCGCCGCTCCCGATTC
GCAGCGCATCGCCTTCTATCGCCTTCTTGACGAGTTCTTCTGAGCGGGACTCTGGGGTTCGAAATGACCG
ACCAAGCGACGCCCAACCTGCCATCACGAGATTTCGATTCCACCGCCGCCTTCTATGAAAGGTTGGGCTT
CGGAATCGTTTTCCGGGACGCCGGCTGGATGATCCTCCAGCGCGGGGATCTCATGCTGGAGTTCTTCGCC
CACCCCAACTTGTTTATTGCAGCTTATAATGGTTACAAATAAAGCAATAGCATCACAAATTTCACAAATA
AAGCATTTTTTTCACTGCATTCTAGTTGTGGTTTGTCCAAACTCATCAATGTATCTTATCATGTCTGTAT
ACCGTCGACCTCTAGCTAGAGCTTGGCGTAATCATGGTCATAGCTGTTTCCTGTGTGAAATTGTTATCCG
CTCACAATTCCACACAACATACGAGCCGGAAGCATAAAGTGTAAAGCCTGGGGTGCCTAATGAGTGAGCT
AACTCACATTAATTGCGTTGCGCTCACTGCCCGCTTTCCAGTCGGGAAACCTGTCGTGCCAGCTGCATTA
ATGAATCGGCCAACGCGCGGGGAGAGGCGGTTTGCGTATTGGGCGCTCTTCCGCTTCCTCGCTCACTGAC
TCGCTGCGCTCGGTCGTTCGGCTGCGGCGAGCGGTATCAGCTCACTCAAAGGCGGTAATACGGTTATCCA
CAGAATCAGGGGATAACGCAGGAAAGAACATGTGAGCAAAAGGCCAGCAAAAGGCCAGGAACCGTAAAAA
GGCCGCGTTGCTGGCGTTTTTCCATAGGCTCCGCCCCCCTGACGAGCATCACAAAAATCGACGCTCAAGT
CAGAGGTGGCGAAACCCGACAGGACTATAAAGATACCAGGCGTTTCCCCCTGGAAGCTCCCTCGTGCGCT
CTCCTGTTCCGACCCTGCCGCTTACCGGATACCTGTCCGCCTTTCTCCCTTCGGGAAGCGTGGCGCTTTC
TCATAGCTCACGCTGTAGGTATCTCAGTTCGGTGTAGGTCGTTCGCTCCAAGCTGGGCTGTGTGCACGAA
CCCCCCGTTCAGCCCGACCGCTGCGCCTTATCCGGTAACTATCGTCTTGAGTCCAACCCGGTAAGACACG
ACTTATCGCCACTGGCAGCAGCCACTGGTAACAGGATTAGCAGAGCGAGGTATGTAGGCGGTGCTACAGA
GTTCTTGAAGTGGTGGCCTAACTACGGCTACACTAGAAGAACAGTATTTGGTATCTGCGCTCTGCTGAAG
CCAGTTACCTTCGGAAAAAGAGTTGGTAGCTCTTGATCCGGCAAACAAACCACCGCTGGTAGCGGTGGTT
TTTTTGTTTGCAAGCAGCAGATTACGCGCAGAAAAAAAGGATCTCAAGAAGATCCTTTGATCTTTTCTAC
GGGGTCTGACGCTCAGTGGAACGAAAACTCACGTTAAGGGATTTTGGTCATGAGATTATCAAAAAGGATC
TTCACCTAGATCCTTTTAAATTAAAAATGAAGTTTTAAATCAATCTAAAGTATATATGAGTAAACTTGGT
CTGACAGTTACCAATGCTTAATCAGTGAGGCACCTATCTCAGCGATCTGTCTATTTCGTTCATCCATAGT
TGCCTGACTCCCCGTCGTGTAGATAACTACGATACGGGAGGGCTTACCATCTGGCCCCAGTGCTGCAATG
ATACCGCGAGACCCACGCTCACCGGCTCCAGATTTATCAGCAATAAACCAGCCAGCCGGAAGGGCCGAGC
GCAGAAGTGGTCCTGCAACTTTATCCGCCTCCATCCAGTCTATTAATTGTTGCCGGGAAGCTAGAGTAAG
TAGTTCGCCAGTTAATAGTTTGCGCAACGTTGTTGCCATTGCTACAGGCATCGTGGTGTCACGCTCGTCG
TTTGGTATGGCTTCATTCAGCTCCGGTTCCCAACGATCAAGGCGAGTTACATGATCCCCCATGTTGTGCA
AAAAAGCGGTTAGCTCCTTCGGTCCTCCGATCGTTGTCAGAAGTAAGTTGGCCGCAGTGTTATCACTCAT
GGTTATGGCAGCACTGCATAATTCTCTTACTGTCATGCCATCCGTAAGATGCTTTTCTGTGACTGGTGAG
TACTCAACCAAGTCATTCTGAGAATAGTGTATGCGGCGACCGAGTTGCTCTTGCCCGGCGTCAATACGGG
ATAATACCGCGCCACATAGCAGAACTTTAAAAGTGCTCATCATTGGAAAACGTTCTTCGGGGCGAAAACT
CTCAAGGATCTTACCGCTGTTGAGATCCAGTTCGATGTAACCCACTCGTGCACCCAACTGATCTTCAGCA
TCTTTTACTTTCACCAGCGTTTCTGGGTGAGCAAAAACAGGAAGGCAAAATGCCGCAAAAAAGGGAATAA
GGGCGACACGGAAATGTTGAATACTCATACTCTTCCTTTTTCAATATTATTGAAGCATTTATCAGGGTTA
TTGTCTCATGAGCGGATACATATTTGAATGTATTTAGAAAAATAAACAAATAGGGGTTCCGCGCACATTT
CCCCGAAAAGTGCCACCTGACGTCGACGGATCGGGAGATCTCCCGATCCCCTATGGTGCACTCTCAGTAC
AATCTGCTCTGATGCCGCATAGTTAAGCCAGTATCTGCTCCCTGCTTGTGTGTTGGAGGTCGCTGAGTAG
TGCGCGAGCAAAATTTAAGCTACAACAAGGCAAGGCTTGACCGACAATTGCATGAAGAATCTGCTTAGGG
TTAGGCGTTTTGCGCTGCTTCGCGATGTACGGGCCAGATATACGCGTT
Features (pLannotate 1.2.2; 20 found; start..end, strand, type, name):
      1..380     +  enhancer       CMV enhancer: human cytomegalovirus immediate early enhancer
    381..584     +  promoter       CMV promoter: human cytomegalovirus (CMV) immediate early promoter
    580..613     +  LTR            5' LTR (truncated) (fragment): truncated 5' long terminal repeat (LTR) from HIV-1
    629..647     +  promoter       T7 promoter: promoter for bacteriophage T7 RNA polymerase
    689..1018    +  CDS            GRN (fragment): GRN_CAVPO - Experimental evidence at protein level: Swiss-Prot protein existence level 1. [Granulin-7]: Stabilizes CTSD through interaction with CTSD leading to maintain its aspartic-type peptidase activity. From Cavia porcellus (Guinea pig).
   1077..1301    +  polyA_signal   bGH poly(A) signal: bovine growth hormone polyadenylation signal
   1305..1326    +  promoter       SV40 promoter (fragment): SV40 enhancer and early promoter
   1347..1775    +  rep_origin     f1 ori (sequence partly withheld): f1 bacteriophage origin of replication; arrow indicates direction of (+) strand synthesis
   1789..2118    +  promoter       SV40 promoter: SV40 enhancer and early promoter
   2185..2976    +  CDS            neo: KKA2_KLEPN - Also known as kan, nptII. Experimental evidence at protein level: Swiss-Prot protein existence level 1. Resistance to kanamycin, neomycin, paromomycin, ribostamycin, butirosin and gentamicin B. From Klebsiella pneumoniae.
   3000..3158    +  CDS            ble (fragment): BLE_KLEPN - Experimental evidence at protein level: Swiss-Prot protein existence level 1. Binding protein with a strong affinity to the bleomycin family of antibiotics. Binds to CL990; an antimitotic-antibiotic compound. From Klebsiella pneumoniae.
   3153..3274    +  polyA_signal   SV40 poly(A) signal: SV40 polyadenylation signal
   3347..3363    -  protein_bind   lac operator: The lac repressor binds to the lac operator to inhibit transcription in E. coli. This inhibition can be relieved by adding lactose or isopropyl-β-D-thiogalactopyranoside (IPTG). lac repressor encoded by lacI
   3371..3401    -  promoter       lac promoter: promoter for the E. coli lac operon
   3416..3437    -  protein_bind   CAP binding site: CAP binding activates transcription in the presence of cAMP. E. coli catabolite activator protein
   3450..3542    -  CDS            lacI (fragment): lac repressor; lacI; The lac repressor binds to the lac operator to inhibit transcription in E. coli. This inhibition can be relieved by adding lactose or isopropyl-β-D-thiogalactopyranoside (IPTG).
   3725..4313    -  rep_origin     ori: high-copy-number ColE1/pMB1/pBR322/pUC origin of replication
   4484..5344    -  CDS            AmpR: β-lactamase; bla; confers resistance to ampicillin, carbenicillin, and related antibiotics
   5345..5449    -  promoter       AmpR promoter: bla
   5508..5560    -  misc_feature   bom (fragment): basis of mobility region from pBR322
