[The description below was written by a language model from this plasmid's Addgene catalogue record and pLannotate feature annotations shown in this document.]
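Description:
pcDNA3.1(+)_Granulin 5-no linker is a mammalian expression plasmid built on the pcDNA3.1(+) backbone for producing a single human granulin domain, Granulin 5 from progranulin (GRN), without the adjacent linker 6 region. It is propagated in E. coli as a high-copy plasmid through a ColE1/pUC-type origin with ampicillin selection from the β-lactamase gene. An f1 origin is also present, which allows single-stranded DNA production. For mammalian cells, a neomycin phosphotransferase gene sits between the SV40 enhancer/early promoter and an SV40 polyadenylation signal, permitting G418 selection of stable transfectants.

The insert lies downstream of the human CMV immediate-early enhancer and promoter and is terminated by the bovine growth hormone polyadenylation signal. A T7 promoter just upstream of the coding region can serve for in vitro transcription or as a sequencing primer site. According to the catalogue entry, the open reading frame begins with a signal peptide followed by Twin-Strep and FLAG tags, so the tags sit at the N-terminus of the granulin after signal peptide cleavage and the protein is directed into the secretory pathway. The automated annotation detects only a roughly 330 bp GRN fragment, matched to a guinea pig progranulin entry. This reflects homology-based calling rather than the stated human origin, and the tags and signal peptide are not annotated separately. Small hits labelled as HIV-1 LTR, ble and lacI fragments appear to be short backbone matches rather than functional elements.

The depositor and sequencing-derived records differ by only a few nucleotides in length and show the same feature layout. The construct is intended for expressing and detecting or purifying an individual granulin in mammalian cells, in the context of work on progranulin processing into lysosomal granulins and GRN-linked frontotemporal dementia.
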