Addgene plasmid #176927: pcDNA3.1(+)_Granulin 5-no linker
Purpose: express Granulin 5 without linker 6 in mammalian cells
Depositing lab: Thomas Kukar. Depositing organization: Emory University. Publication: Intracellular Proteolysis of Progranulin Generates Stable, Lysosomal Granulins that Are Haploinsufficient in Patients with Frontotemporal Dementia Caused by GRN Mutations. Holler CJ, Taylor G, Deng Q, Kukar T. eNeuro. 2017 Aug 18;4(4). pii: eN-NWR-0100-17. doi: 10.1523/ENEURO.0100-17.2017. eCollection 2017 Jul-Aug. PubMed 28828399.
Backbone
  Vector backbone: pcDNA3.1(+)
  Vector type: Mammalian Expression
  Selectable markers: Neomycin (select with G418)
Growth in bacteria
  Bacterial resistance: Ampicillin, 100 μg/mL
  Growth temperature: 37°C
  Growth strain: DH5alpha
  Copy number: High Copy
Gene/Insert
  Gene/Insert name: Granulin 5 (alt name: GRN)
  Species: H. sapiens (human)
  Entrez Gene: GRN (a.k.a. CLN11, FTD2, GEP, GP88, PCDGF, PEPI, PGRN)
  Tag / fusion protein: Twin-Strep and FLAG tags encoded after Signal Peptide (N terminal on insert)
Terms and licenses: Academic/Nonprofit Terms; Industry Terms: Not Available to Industry
How to cite: pcDNA3.1(+)_Granulin 5-no linker was a gift from Thomas Kukar (Addgene plasmid # 176927 ; http://n2t.net/addgene:176927 ; RRID:Addgene_176927)
